Addgene plasmid #177743: pCMV(MinDis)-iCytSnFR_PM
Purpose: Develop a family of genetically encoded fluorescent biosensors for nicotinic agonists, termed iDrugSnFRs, thus enabling optical subcellular pharmacokinetics for nicotinic agonists
Depositing lab: Henry Lester. Depositing organization: California Institute of Technology. Publication: Fluorescence activation mechanism and imaging of drug permeation with new sensors for smoking-cessation ligands. Nichols AL, Blumenfeld Z, Fan C, Luebbert L, Blom AE, Cohen BN, Marvin JS, Borden PM, Kim CH, Muthusamy AK, Shivange AV, Knox HJ, Campello HR, Wang JH, Dougherty DA, Looger LL, Gallagher T, Rees DC, Lester HA. eLife. 2022 Jan 4;11. pii: 74648. doi: 10.7554/eLife.74648. PubMed 34982029.
Backbone
  Vector backbone: pCMV(MinDis)
  Backbone manufacturer: modified from Invitrogen
  Backbone size w/o insert (bp): 5005
  Vector type: Mammalian Expression
Growth in bacteria
  Bacterial resistance: Ampicillin, 100 μg/mL
  Growth temperature: 37°C
  Growth strain: DH5alpha
  Copy number: High Copy
Gene/Insert
  Gene/Insert name: pCMV(MinDis)-iCytSnFR_PM
  Species: Synthetic
  Insert size (bp): 1827
  Promoter: hCMV
  Cloning method: Restriction Enzyme; 5′ cloning site Unknown (unknown if destroyed)
  Sequencing primers: 5′ T7; 3′ BGHR
Terms and licenses: Academic/Nonprofit Terms; Industry Terms: Not Available to Industry
Depositor comments: Read the preprint at bioRxiv: https://www.biorxiv.org/content/10.1101/2021.10.04.463082v3.
How to cite: pCMV(MinDis)-iCytSnFR_PM was a gift from Henry Lester (Addgene plasmid # 177743 ; http://n2t.net/addgene:177743 ; RRID:Addgene_177743)
