[The description below was written by a language model from this plasmid's Addgene catalogue record and pLannotate feature annotations shown in this document.]
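Description:
pCMV(MinDis)-iCytSnFR_PM is a mammalian expression plasmid built on pCMV(MinDis), a backbone recorded as modified from an Invitrogen vector. It carries a synthetic, genetically encoded fluorescent biosensor belonging to the iDrugSnFR family of sensors for nicotinic agonists. It is propagated in E. coli as a high-copy plasmid through a ColE1/pUC-type origin and selected with ampicillin via the β-lactamase gene and its own promoter. An f1 origin is also present. No intact mammalian selection marker is annotated, and only a short fragment of the SV40 promoter is detected.

Expression is driven by the human CMV immediate-early enhancer and promoter and terminated by the bovine growth hormone polyadenylation signal. A T7 promoter sits just upstream of the coding region and, together with the bGH region, serves as a sequencing primer site. A very short match to a truncated HIV-1 5' LTR is probably incidental. The open reading frame begins with the mouse Igκ leader, which directs the protein into the secretory pathway, and ends with a PDGFRβ transmembrane domain. This display-type arrangement anchors the sensor in the plasma membrane facing the extracellular side, consistent with the "_PM" suffix. Between these elements lies the sensor, in which the annotation software recognises a GFP-derived segment. The flanking unannotated sequence presumably encodes the ligand-binding portion, although the record does not describe it or name the specific ligand.

The catalogue sizes (about 5.0 kb backbone plus 1.8 kb insert) exceed the 5.2 kb sequenced record, so those figures should be treated cautiously. The stated purpose is optical measurement of subcellular pharmacokinetics of nicotinic agonists, here at the cell surface.
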