Features (pLannotate 1.2.2; 13 found; start..end, strand, type, name):
      9..388     +  enhancer       CMV enhancer: human cytomegalovirus immediate early enhancer
    389..589     +  promoter       CMV promoter: human cytomegalovirus (CMV) immediate early promoter
    591..621     +  LTR            5' LTR (truncated) (fragment): truncated 5' long terminal repeat (LTR) from HIV-1
    637..655     +  promoter       T7 promoter: promoter for bacteriophage T7 RNA polymerase
    736..798     +  sig_peptide    Igκ leader: leader sequence from mouse immunoglobulin κ light chain
   1042..1761    +  CDS            cEGFP: cEGFP is a basic (constitutively fluorescent) green fluorescent protein published in 2008, derived from Aequorea victoria.
   2407..2530    +  CDS            PDGFRβ TM domain (fragment): transmembrane domain from platelet derived growth factor receptor beta
   2635..2746    +  polyA_signal   bGH poly(A) signal: bovine growth hormone polyadenylation signal
   2863..2881    +  promoter       SV40 promoter (fragment): SV40 enhancer and early promoter
   2991..3579    -  rep_origin     ori: high-copy-number ColE1/pMB1/pBR322/pUC origin of replication
   3750..4610    -  CDS            AmpR: β-lactamase; bla; confers resistance to ampicillin, carbenicillin, and related antibiotics
   4611..4715    -  promoter       AmpR promoter: bla
   4742..5170    +  rep_origin     f1 ori (sequence partly withheld): f1 bacteriophage origin of replication; arrow indicates direction of (+) strand synthesis
>Addgene plasmid #177743 | pCMV(MinDis)-iCytSnFR_PM | addgene full sequence | sequence record 349547 | Addgene NGS Result
CGCGCGTTGACATTGATTATTGACTAGTTATTAATAGTAATCAATTACGGGGTCATTAGTTCATAGCCCA
TATATGGAGTTCCGCGTTACATAACTTACGGTAAATGGCCCGCCTGGCTGACCGCCCAACGACCCCCGCC
CATTGACGTCAATAATGACGTATGTTCCCATAGTAACGCCAATAGGGACTTTCCATTGACGTCAATGGGT
GGAGTATTTACGGTAAACTGCCCACTTGGCAGTACATCAAGTGTATCATATGCCAAGTACGCCCCCTATT
GACGTCAATGACGGTAAATGGCCCGCCTGGCATTATGCCCAGTACATGACCTTATGGGACTTTCCTACTT
GGCAGTACATCTACGTATTAGTCATCGCTATTACCATGGTGATGCGGTTTTGGCAGTACATCAATGGGCG
TGGATAGCGGTTTGACTCACGGGGATTTCCAAGTCTCCACCCCATTGACGTCAATGGGAGTTTGTTTTGG
CACCAAAATCAACGGGACTTTCCAAAATGTCGTAACAACTCCGCCCCATTGACGCAAATGGGCGGTAGGC
GTGTACGGTGGGAGGTCTATATAAGCAGAACTCTCTGGCTAACTAGAGAACCCACTGCTTACTGGCTTAT
CGAAATTAATACGACTCACTATAGGGAGACCCAAGCTTGGTACCGAGCTCGGATCCACTAGTAACGGCCG
CCAGTGTGCTGGAATTCGGCTTGGGGATATCCACCATGGAGACAGACACACTCCTGCTATGGGTACTGCT
GCTCTGGGTTCCAGGTTCCACTGGTGACAGATCTGCGAACGACACCGTAGTTGTGGGCTCGATCATCTTT
ACAGAAGGGATTATCGTCGCAAACATGGTGGCAGAGATGATTGAGGCGCATACAGACCTTAAGGTGGTTC
GCAAACTGAACCTTGGCGGGTACAACGTTAACTTTGAAGCCATTAAACGCGGAGGTGCGAATAATGGTAT
TGACATTTACGTGGAGTACACTGGGCACGGTCTTGTGGATATTCTGGGGTTCCCGGAGCCGAACGTCTAT
ATCACCGCCGACAAGCAGAAGAACGGCATCAAGGCGAACTTCAAGATCCGCCACAACGTGGAGGACGGCA
GCGTGCAGCTCGCCGACCACTACCAGCAGAACACCCCCATCGGCGACGGCCCCGTGCTGCTGCCCGACAA
CCACTACCTGAGCACCCAGTCCGTGCTGAGCAAAGACCCCAACGAGAAGCGCGATCACATGGTCCTGCTG
GAGTTCGTGACCGCCGCCGGGATCACTCTCGGCATGGACGAGCTGTACAAGGGCGGTACCGGAGGGAGCA
TGAGCAAGGGCGAGGAGCTGTTCACCGGGGTGGTGCCCATCCTGGTCGAGCTGGACGGCGACGTAAACGG
CCACAAGTTCAGCGTGCGCGGCGAGGGCGAGGGCGATGCCACCAACGGCAAGCTGACCCTGAAGTTCATC
TGCACCACCGGCAAGCTGCCCGTGCCCTGGCCCACCCTCGTGACCACCCTGACCTACGGCGTGCAGTGCT
TCAGCCGCTACCCCGACCACATGAAGCAGCACGACTTCTTCAAGTCCGCCATGCCCGAAGGCTACGTCCA
GGAGCGCACCATCAGCTTCAAGGACGACGGCACCTACAAGACCCGCGCCGAGGTGAAGTTCGAGGGCGAC
ACCCTGGTGAACCGCATCGAGCTGAAGGGCATCGACTTCAAGGAGGACGGCAACATCCTGGGGCACAAGC
TGGAGTACAACTTTCCGCCGCCCGCGACTACTGATCCAGAAGGTGCATACGAAACCGTGAAGAAGGAGTA
CAAACGTAAATGGAATATTGTATGGCTCAAACCACTGGGATTCAACAATACGTATACGCTTACCGTTAAA
GACGAACTGGCGAAACAGTATAACCTTAAAACCTTCAGTGACTTAGCGAAAATCTCGGATAAGCTGATTC
TGGGTGCAACGATGTGGTTTTTAGAAGGGCCCGATGGTTACCCAGGCCTGCAAAAACTGTACAATTTCAA
ATTCAAGCACACCAAAAGCATGGACATGGGTATTCGCTATACCGCCATTGATAATAACGAAGTTCAGGTA
ATTGATGCCTGGGCCACTGATGGCTTGCTGGTGAGCCACAAATTAAAAATTCTGGAGGATGATAAAGCGT
TCTTCCCGCCGTATTATGCTGCCCCCATCATCCGTCAGGATGTCTTAGATAAGCATCCTGAACTGAAGGA
CGTGCTGAACAAACTCGCGAATCAAATTTCACTGGAAGAAATGCAGAAACTGAATTACAAGGTGGACGGT
GAGGGTCAGGACCCAGCGAAAGTAGCTAAGGAGTTTTTGAAAGAGAAAGGTTTAATTACGCGTGAACAAA
AACTCATCTCAGAAGAGGATCTGAATGCTGTGGGCCAGGACACGCAGGAGGTCATCGTGGTGCCACACTC
CTTGCCCTTTAAGGTGGTGGTGATCTCAGCCATCCTGGCCCTGGTGGTGCTCACCATCATCTCCCTTATC
ATCCTCATCAAATACTTGCAGAAGAGGCGGGAAAGGCGACGCCAGGAGAACGCTAACTCCTTTTGCTATG
AAAATGAGGTAGCCCTGTAGGCGGCCGCTCGAGATCAGCCTCGACTGTGCCTTCTAGTTGCCAGCCATCT
GTTGTTTGCCCCTCCCCCGTGCCTTCCTTGACCCTGGAAGGTGCCACTCCCACTGTCCTTTCCTAATAAA
ATGAGGAAATTGCATCGCATTGTCTGAGTAGGTGTCATTCTATTCTGGGGGGTGGGGTGGGGCAGGACAG
CAAGGGGGAGGATTGGGAAGACAATAGCAGGCGTGCTGGGGATGCGGTGGGCTCTATGGCTTCTGAGGCG
GAAAGAACCAGTGGCGGTAATACGGTTATCCACAGAATCAGGGGATAACGCAGGAAAGAACATGTGAGCA
AAAGGCCAGCAAAAGGCCAGGAACCGTAAAAAGGCCGCGTTGCTGGCGTTTTTCCATAGGCTCCGCCCCC
CTGACGAGCATCACAAAAATCGACGCTCAAGTCAGAGGTGGCGAAACCCGACAGGACTATAAAGATACCA
GGCGTTTCCCCCTGGAAGCTCCCTCGTGCGCTCTCCTGTTCCGACCCTGCCGCTTACCGGATACCTGTCC
GCCTTTCTCCCTTCGGGAAGCGTGGCGCTTTCTCATAGCTCACGCTGTAGGTATCTCAGTTCGGTGTAGG
TCGTTCGCTCCAAGCTGGGCTGTGTGCACGAACCCCCCGTTCAGCCCGACCGCTGCGCCTTATCCGGTAA
CTATCGTCTTGAGTCCAACCCGGTAAGACACGACTTATCGCCACTGGCAGCAGCCACTGGTAACAGGATT
AGCAGAGCGAGGTATGTAGGCGGTGCTACAGAGTTCTTGAAGTGGTGGCCTAACTACGGCTACACTAGAA
GAACAGTATTTGGTATCTGCGCTCTGCTGAAGCCAGTTACCTTCGGAAAAAGAGTTGGTAGCTCTTGATC
CGGCAAACAAACCACCGCTGGTAGCGGTGGTTTTTTTGTTTGCAAGCAGCAGATTACGCGCAGAAAAAAA
GGATCTCAAGAAGATCCTTTGATCTTTTCTACGGGGTCTGACGCTCAGTGGAACGAAAACTCACGTTAAG
GGATTTTGGTCATGAGATTATCAAAAAGGATCTTCACCTAGATCCTTTTAAATTAAAAATGAAGTTTTAA
ATCAATCTAAAGTATATATGAGTAAACTTGGTCTGACAGTTACCAATGCTTAATCAGTGAGGCACCTATC
TCAGCGATCTGTCTATTTCGTTCATCCATAGTTGCCTGACTCCCCGTCGTGTAGATAACTACGATACGGG
AGGGCTTACCATCTGGCCCCAGTGCTGCAATGATACCGCGAGACCCACGCTCACCGGCTCCAGATTTATC
AGCAATAAACCAGCCAGCCGGAAGGGCCGAGCGCAGAAGTGGTCCTGCAACTTTATCCGCCTCCATCCAG
TCTATTAATTGTTGCCGGGAAGCTAGAGTAAGTAGTTCGCCAGTTAATAGTTTGCGCAACGTTGTTGCCA
TTGCTACAGGCATCGTGGTGTCACGCTCGTCGTTTGGTATGGCTTCATTCAGCTCCGGTTCCCAACGATC
AAGGCGAGTTACATGATCCCCCATGTTGTGCAAAAAAGCGGTTAGCTCCTTCGGTCCTCCGATCGTTGTC
AGAAGTAAGTTGGCCGCAGTGTTATCACTCATGGTTATGGCAGCACTGCATAATTCTCTTACTGTCATGC
CATCCGTAAGATGCTTTTCTGTGACTGGTGAGTACTCAACCAAGTCATTCTGAGAATAGTGTATGCGGCG
ACCGAGTTGCTCTTGCCCGGCGTCAATACGGGATAATACCGCGCCACATAGCAGAACTTTAAAAGTGCTC
ATCATTGGAAAACGTTCTTCGGGGCGAAAACTCTCAAGGATCTTACCGCTGTTGAGATCCAGTTCGATGT
AACCCACTCGTGTACCCAACTGATCTTCAGCATCTTTTACTTTCACCAGCGTTTCTGGGTGAGCAAAAAC
AGGAAGGCAAAATGCCGCAAAAAAGGGAATAAGGGCGACACGGAAATGTTGAATACTCATACTCTTCCTT
TTTCAATATTATTGAAGCATTTATCAGGGTTATTGTCTCATGAGCGGATACATATTTGAATGTATTTAGA
AAAATAAACAAATAGGGGTTCCGCGCACATTTCCCCGAAAAGTGCCACCTG
[124 nt withheld, positions 4742-4865]
C
[91 nt withheld, positions 4867-4957]
A
[49 nt withheld, positions 4959-5007]
CCTTTGACGTTGGAGTCCACGTTCTTT
[37 nt withheld, positions 5035-5071]
ACCCTATCTCGGTCTATTCTTTTGATTTATAAGGGATTTTGCCGATTTCGGCCTATTGGTTAAAAAATGA
GCTGATTTAACAAAAATTTAACGCGAATTTTAACAAAATATTAACGCTTACAATTTACG
